Addgene plasmid #11517: pDest-566
Purpose: (Empty Backbone)
Depositing lab: Dominic Esposito. Depositing organization: National Cancer Institute (NCI).
Backbone
  Vector backbone: pDest-560
  Backbone manufacturer: PEL
  Backbone size (bp): 9367
  Vector type: Bacterial Expression ; Gateway Destination Vector
  Tag / fusion protein: 6xHis (N terminal on backbone); MBP (N terminal on backbone)
Growth in bacteria
  Bacterial resistance: Chloramphenicol and Ampicillin, 25 & 100 μg/mL
  Growth temperature: 37°C
  Growth strain: DB3.1
  Growth instructions: Must be grown in a strain resistant to ccdB (DB3.1, ccdB Survival, or F').
  Copy number: Low Copy
Gene/Insert
  Gene/Insert name: None
  Tag / fusion protein: His6-MBP (N terminal on backbone)
  Cloning method: Gateway Cloning
  Sequencing primers: 5′ N/A; 3′ N/A
Resource information
  A portion of this plasmid was derived from a plasmid made by: MBP fragment from New England Biolabs pMAL-c2 vector
Terms and licenses: Academic/Nonprofit Terms; Industry Terms: Not Available to Industry
How to cite: pDest-566 was a gift from Dominic Esposito (Addgene plasmid # 11517 ; http://n2t.net/addgene:11517 ; RRID:Addgene_11517)
