[The description below was written by a language model from this plasmid's Addgene catalogue record and pLannotate feature annotations shown in this document.]
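Description:
pDest-566 is an empty Gateway destination vector for bacterial expression, built on the pDest-560 backbone and about 9.4 kb in size. It produces proteins in E. coli as N-terminal His6-MBP fusions. Expression is driven by a T7 promoter followed by a lac operator and the phage T7 gene 10 ribosome binding site. A full-length lacI gene with its own promoter supplies repressor, so transcription is IPTG-inducible in hosts that provide T7 RNA polymerase. Directly downstream lie a polyhistidine tag and a signal-sequence-less maltose binding protein, the latter derived from the pMAL-c2 vector. The fusion therefore stays in the cytosol, where MBP commonly aids solubility and both tags allow affinity purification.

The MBP reading frame runs into a Gateway cassette bounded by attR1 and attR2. This cassette carries a chloramphenicol resistance gene and the ccdB toxin gene. In an LR recombination with an entry clone, the cassette is replaced by the gene of interest. Loss of ccdB gives counterselection against unrecombined vector in ordinary strains, which is also why the empty vector must be kept in a ccdB-tolerant host. The annotation additionally places a second ColE1-type origin and small lacI, intron and ccdA fragments inside the cassette; the record does not explain these. Downstream of attR2 are rrnB T1/T2 and T7 terminators.

The backbone carries ampicillin resistance, an f1 origin, and a pBR322-type origin with bom and rop, consistent with the catalogued low copy number. Remnants of the tetracycline resistance gene are also present. The empty vector is selected with ampicillin plus chloramphenicol.
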