Features (pLannotate 1.2.2; 33 found; start..end, strand, type, name):
      2..20      +  promoter       T7 promoter: promoter for bacteriophage T7 RNA polymerase
     21..45      +  protein_bind   lac operator: The lac repressor binds to the lac operator to inhibit transcription in E. coli. This inhibition can be relieved by adding lactose or isopropyl-β-D-thiogalactopyranoside (IPTG). lac repressor encoded by lacI
     60..82      +  RBS            RBS: efficient ribosome binding site from bacteriophage T7 gene 10 (Olins and Rangwala, 1989)
     99..116     +  CDS            7xHis (fragment): 6xHis affinity tag
    120..1217    +  CDS            MBP: maltose binding protein from E. coli; malE (mutated); This version of the gene does not encode a signal sequence, so MBP will remain in the cytosol.
   1236..1360    +  protein_bind   attR1: mutant version of attR; recombination site for the Gateway® LR reaction LR Clonase™
   1385..1415    +  promoter       lac UV5 promoter: E. coli lac promoter with an "up" mutation
   1439..1468    +  promoter       cat promoter (fragment): promoter of the E. coli cat gene encoding chloramphenicol acetyltransferase
   1469..2128    +  CDS            CmR: chloramphenicol acetyltransferase; cat; confers resistance to chloramphenicol
   2181..2769    +  rep_origin     ori: high-copy-number ColE1/pMB1/pBR322/pUC origin of replication
   2952..3044    +  CDS            lacI (fragment): lac repressor; lacI; The lac repressor binds to the lac operator to inhibit transcription in E. coli. This inhibition can be relieved by adding lactose or isopropyl-β-D-thiogalactopyranoside (IPTG).
   3061..3147    +  intron         PDK intron (fragment): pdk; modified pyruvate orthophosphate dikinase intron from Flaveria trinervia 3.0
   3238..3396    +  CDS            ccdA (fragment): CCDA_ECO57 - Also known as H, letA. Experimental evidence at protein level: Swiss-Prot protein existence level 1. Antitoxin component of a type II toxin-antitoxin (TA) system which inhibits the post-segregational killing (PSK) of plasmid-free cells, also referred to as a plasmid addiction system. Binds to and blocks the activity of CcdB; will also remove bound CcdB protein from the CcdB-GyrA complex by forming a CcdA-CcdB complex, a process termed rejuvenation. Functions as a transcriptional corepressor for the ccdAB operon, repression also requires CcdB (By similarity). From Escherichia coli
   3401..3703    +  CDS            ccdB: CCDB_ECOLI - Also known as G, letB, letD. Experimental evidence at protein level: Swiss-Prot protein existence level 1. Toxic component of a type II toxin-antitoxin (TA) system, functioning in plasmid maintainence. Responsible for the post- segregational killing (PSK) of plasmid-free cells, also referred to as a plasmid addiction system. Half-life of over 2 hours. Cell killing by CcdB is accompanied by filamentation, defects in chromosome and plasmid segregation, defects in cell division, formation of anucleate cells, decreased DNA synthesis and plasmid loss. Interferes with the activity of DN
   3747..3871    -  protein_bind   attR2: mutant version of attR; recombination site for the Gateway® LR reaction LR Clonase™
   3970..3987    +  CDS            9xHis (fragment): 9xHis affinity tag
   4034..4149    +  ncRNA          5S rRNA: Accession: RF00001 - 5S ribosomal RNA
   4153..4239    +  terminator     rrnB T1 terminator: Escherichia coli rrnB; transcription terminator T1 from the E. coli rrnB gene
   4331..4358    +  terminator     rrnB T2 terminator: transcription terminator T2 from the E. coli rrnB gene
   4377..4416    +  promoter       AmpR promoter (fragment): bla
   4426..4473    +  terminator     T7 terminator: transcription terminator for bacteriophage T7 RNA polymerase
   4510..4965    +  rep_origin     f1 ori (sequence partly withheld): f1 bacteriophage origin of replication; arrow indicates direction of (+) strand synthesis
   5080..5940    -  CDS            AmpR: β-lactamase; bla; confers resistance to ampicillin, carbenicillin, and related antibiotics
   5941..6033    -  promoter       AmpR promoter: bla
   6114..6702    +  rep_origin     ori: high-copy-number ColE1/pMB1/pBR322/pUC origin of replication
   6888..7027    -  misc_feature   bom: basis of mobility region from pBR322
   7129..7320    -  CDS            rop: Rop protein, which maintains plasmids at low copy number; rop
   7337..7717    +  CDS            YPB1_ECOLX: Protein predicted: Swiss-Prot protein existence level 4. From Escherichia coli.
   7779..7843    -  CDS            TcR (fragment): tetracycline efflux protein; tet; confers resistance to tetracycline
   7858..7879    -  protein_bind   CAP binding site: CAP binding activates transcription in the presence of cAMP. E. coli catabolite activator protein
   7892..8974    -  CDS            lacI: lac repressor; lacI; The lac repressor binds to the lac operator to inhibit transcription in E. coli. This inhibition can be relieved by adding lactose or isopropyl-β-D-thiogalactopyranoside (IPTG).
   8975..9052    -  promoter       lacI promoter: lacI
   9060..9339    -  CDS            TcR (fragment): tetracycline efflux protein; tet; confers resistance to tetracycline
>Addgene plasmid #11517 | pDest-566 | addgene full sequence | sequence record 299808 | Addgene NGS Result
TTAATACGACTCACTATAGGGGAATTGTGAGCGGATAACAATTCCCCTCTAGAAATAATTTTGTTTAACT
TTAAGAAGGAGATATACATATGAGATCCCATCACCATCACCATCACGGCAAAATCGAAGAAGGTAAACTG
GTAATCTGGATTAACGGCGATAAAGGCTATAACGGTCTCGCTGAAGTCGGTAAGAAATTCGAGAAAGATA
CCGGAATTAAAGTCACCGTTGAGCATCCGGATAAACTGGAAGAGAAATTCCCACAGGTTGCGGCAACTGG
CGATGGCCCTGACATTATCTTCTGGGCACACGACCGCTTTGGTGGCTACGCTCAATCTGGCCTGTTGGCT
GAAATCACCCCGGACAAAGCGTTCCAGGACAAGCTGTATCCGTTTACCTGGGATGCCGTACGTTACAACG
GCAAGCTGATTGCTTACCCGATCGCTGTTGAAGCGTTATCGCTGATTTATAACAAAGATCTGCTGCCGAA
CCCGCCAAAAACCTGGGAAGAGATCCCGGCGCTGGATAAAGAACTGAAAGCGAAAGGTAAGAGCGCGCTG
ATGTTCAACCTGCAAGAACCGTACTTCACCTGGCCGCTGATTGCTGCTGACGGGGGTTATGCGTTCAAGT
ATGAAAACGGCAAGTACGACATTAAAGACGTGGGCGTGGATAACGCTGGCGCGAAAGCGGGTCTGACCTT
CCTGGTTGACCTGATTAAAAACAAACACATGAATGCAGACACCGATTACTCCATCGCAGAAGCTGCCTTT
AATAAAGGCGAAACAGCGATGACCATCAACGGCCCGTGGGCATGGTCCAACATCGACACCAGCAAAGTGA
ATTATGGTGTAACGGTACTGCCGACCTTCAAGGGTCAACCATCCAAACCGTTCGTTGGCGTGCTGAGCGC
AGGTATTAACGCCGCCAGTCCGAACAAAGAGCTGGCAAAAGAGTTCCTCGAAAACTATCTGCTGACTGAT
GAAGGTCTGGAAGCGGTTAATAAAGACAAACCGCTGGGTGCCGTAGCGCTGAAGTCTTACGAGGAAGAGT
TGGCGAAAGATCCACGTATTGCCGCCACCATGGAAAACGCCCAGAAAGGTGAAATCATGCCGAACATCCC
GCAGATGTCCGCTTTCTGGTATGCCGTGCGTACTGCGGTGATCAACGCCGCCAGCGGTCGTCAGACTGTC
GATGAAGCCCTGAAAGACGCGCAGACTAATTCGGGATCTGATATCACAAGTTTGTACAAAAAAGCTGAAC
GAGAAACGTAAAATGATATAAATATCAATATATTAAATTAGATTTTGCATAAAAAACAGACTACATAATA
CTGTAAAACACAACATATCCAGTCACTATGGCGGCCGCATTAGGCACCCCAGGCTTTACACTTTATGCTT
CCGGCTCGTATAATGTGTGGATTTTGAGTTAGGATCCGTCGAGATTTTCAGGAGCTAAGGAAGCTAAAAT
GGAGAAAAAAATCACTGGATATACCACCGTTGATATATCCCAATGGCATCGTAAAGAACATTTTGAGGCA
TTTCAGTCAGTTGCTCAATGTACCTATAACCAGACCGTTCAGCTGGATATTACGGCCTTTTTAAAGACCG
TAAAGAAAAATAAGCACAAGTTTTATCCGGCCTTTATTCACATTCTTGCCCGCCTGATGAATGCTCATCC
GGAATTCCGTATGGCAATGAAAGACGGTGAGCTGGTGATATGGGATAGTGTTCACCCTTGTTACACCGTT
TTCCATGAGCAAACTGAAACGTTTTCATCGCTCTGGAGTGAATACCACGACGATTTCCGGCAGTTTCTAC
ACATATATTCGCAAGATGTGGCGTGTTACGGTGAAAACCTGGCCTATTTCCCTAAAGGGTTTATTGAGAA
TATGTTTTTCGTCTCAGCCAATCCCTGGGTGAGTTTCACCAGTTTTGATTTAAACGTGGCCAATATGGAC
AACTTCTTCGCCCCCGTTTTCACCATGGGCAAATATTATACGCAAGGCGACAAGGTGCTGATGCCGCTGG
CGATTCAGGTTCATCATGCCGTTTGTGATGGCTTCCATGTCGGCAGAATGCTTAATGAATTACAACAGTA
CTGCGATGAGTGGCAGGGCGGGGCGTAAACGCGTCGTTCCACTGAGCGTCAGACCCCGTAGAAAAGATCA
AAGGATCTTCTTGAGATCCTTTTTTTCTGCGCGTAATCTGCTGCTTGCAAACAAAAAAACCACCGCTACC
AGCGGTGGTTTGTTTGCCGGATCAAGAGCTACCAACTCTTTTTCCGAAGGTAACTGGCTTCAGCAGAGCG
CAGATACCAAATACTGTTCTTCTAGTGTAGCCGTAGTTAGGCCACCACTTCAAGAACTCTGTAGCACCGC
CTACATACCTCGCTCTGCTAATCCTGTTACCAGTGGCTGCTGCCAGTGGCGATAAGTCGTGTCTTACCGG
GTTGGACTCAAGACGATAGTTACCGGATAAGGCGCAGCGGTCGGGCTGAACGGGGGGTTCGTGCACACAG
CCCAGCTTGGAGCGAACGACCTACACCGAACTGAGATACCTACAGCGTGAGCTATGAGAAAGCGCCACGC
TTCCCGAAGGGAGAAAGGCGGACAGGTATCCGGTAAGCGGCAGGGTCGGAACAGGAGAGCGCACGAGGGA
GCTTCCAGGGGGAAACGCCTGGTATCTTTATAGTCCTGTCGGGTTTCGCCACCTCTGACTTGAGCGTCGA
TTTTTGTGATGCTCGTCAGGGGGGCGGAGCCTATGGAAAAACGCCAGCAACGCGGCCTTTTTACGGTTCC
TGGCCTTTTGCTGGCCTTTTGCTCACATGTTCTTTCCTGCGTTATCCCCTGATTCTGTGGATAACCGTAT
TACCGCCTTTGAGTGAGCTGATACCGCTCGCCGCAGCCGAACGACCGAGCGCAGCGAGTCAGTGAGCGAG
GAAGCGGAAGAGCGCCCAATACGCAAACCGCCTCTCCCCGCGCGTTGGCCGATTCATTAATGCAGCTGGC
ACGACAGGTTTCCCGACTGGAAAGCGGGCAGTGAGCGAACGCAATTAATACGCGTGGATCCGGCTTACTA
AAAGCCAGATAACAGTATGCGTATTTGCGCGCTGATTTTTGCGGTATAAGAATATATACTGATATGTATA
CCCGAAGTATGTCAAAAAGAGGTATGCTATGAAGCAGCGTATTACAGTGACAGTTGACAGCGACAGCTAT
CAGTTGCTCAAGGCATATATGATGTCAATATCTCCGGTCTGGTAAGCACAACCATGCAGAATGAAGCCCG
TCGTCTGCGTGCCGAACGCTGGAAAGCGGAAAATCAGGAAGGGATGGCTGAGGTCGCCCGGTTTATTGAA
ATGAACGGCTCTTTTGCTGACGAGAACAGGGGCTGGTGAAATGCAGTTTAAGGTTTACACCTATAAAAGA
GAGAGCCGTTATCGTCTGTTTGTGGATGTACAGAGTGATATTATTGACACGCCCGGGCGACGGATGGTGA
TCCCCCTGGCCAGTGCACGTCTGCTGTCAGATAAAGTCTCCCGTGAACTTTACCCGGTGGTGCATATCGG
GGATGAAAGCTGGCGCATGATGACCACCGATATGGCCAGTGTGCCGGTCTCCGTTATCGGGGAAGAAGTG
GCTGATCTCAGCCACCGCGAAAATGACATCAAAAACGCCATTAACCTGATGTTCTGGGGAATATAAATGT
CAGGCTCCCTTATACACAGCCAGTCTGCAGGTCGACCATAGTGACTGGATATGTTGTGTTTTACAGTATT
ATGTAGTCTGTTTTTTATGCAAAATCTAATTTAATATATTGATATTTATATCATTTTACGTTTCTCGTTC
AGCTTTCTTGTACAAAGTGGTGATATCGCTAGCTAGATAGCTAGAAGCTTGCGGCCGCACAGCTGTATAC
ACGTGCAAGCCAGCCAGAACTCGCTCCTGAAGACCCAGAGGATCTCGAGCACCACCACCACCACCACTAA
TGTTAATTAAGTTGGGCGTTCCTAGGCTGATAAAACAGAATTTGCCTGGCGGCAGTAGCGCGGTGGTCCC
ACCTGACCCCATGCCGAACTCAGAAGTGAAACGCCGTAGCGCCGATGGTAGTGTGGGGTCTCCCCATGCG
AGAGTAGGGAACTGCCAGGCATCAAATAAAACGAAAGGCTCAGTCGAAAGACTGGGCCTTTCGTTTTATC
TGTTGTTTGTCGGTGAACGCTCTCCTGAGTAGGACAAATCCGCCGGGAGCGGATTTGAACGTTGCGAAGC
AACGGCCCGGAGGGTGGCGGGCAGGACGCCCGCCATAAACTGCCAGGCATCAAATTAAGCAGAAGGCCAT
CCTGACGGATGGCCTTTTTGCGTTTCTACAAACTCTTTTGTTTATTTTTCTAAATACATTCAAATATGTA
TCCGCTGAGCAATAACTAGCATAACCCCTTGGGGCCTCTAAACGGGTCTTGAGGGGTTTTTTGCTGAAAG
GAGGAACTATATCCGGATTGGCGAATGGG
[124 nt withheld, positions 4510-4633]
C
[91 nt withheld, positions 4635-4725]
A
[49 nt withheld, positions 4727-4775]
CCTTTGACGTTGGAGTCCACGTTCTTT
[37 nt withheld, positions 4803-4839]
ACCCTATCTCGGTCTATTCTTTTGATTTATAAGGGATTTTGCCGATTTCGGCCTATTGGTTAAAAAATGA
GCTGATTTAACAAAAATTTAACGCGAATTTTAACAAAATATTAACGTTTACAATTTCTGGCGGCACGATG
GCATGAGATTATCAAAAAGGATCTTCACCTAGATCCTTTTAAATTAAAAATGAAGTTTTAAATCAATCTA
AAGTATATATGAGTAAACTTGGTCTGACAGTTACCAATGCTTAATCAGTGAGGCACCTATCTCAGCGATC
TGTCTATTTCGTTCATCCATAGTTGCCTGACTCCCCGTCGTGTAGATAACTACGATACGGGAGGGCTTAC
CATCTGGCCCCAGTGCTGCAATGATACCGCGAGACCCACGCTCACCGGCTCCAGATTTATCAGCAATAAA
CCAGCCAGCCGGAAGGGCCGAGCGCAGAAGTGGTCCTGCAACTTTATCCGCCTCCATCCAGTCTATTAAT
TGTTGCCGGGAAGCTAGAGTAAGTAGTTCGCCAGTTAATAGTTTGCGCAACGTTGTTGCCATTGCTACAG
GCATCGTGGTGTCACGCTCGTCGTTTGGTATGGCTTCATTCAGCTCCGGTTCCCAACGATCAAGGCGAGT
TACATGATCCCCCATGTTGTGCAAAAAAGCGGTTAGCTCCTTCGGTCCTCCGATCGTTGTCAGAAGTAAG
TTGGCCGCAGTGTTATCACTCATGGTTATGGCAGCACTGCATAATTCTCTTACTGTCATGCCATCCGTAA
GATGCTTTTCTGTGACTGGTGAGTACTCAACCAAGTCATTCTGAGAATAGTGTATGCGGCGACCGAGTTG
CTCTTGCCCGGCGTCAATACGGGATAATACCGCGCCACATAGCAGAACTTTAAAAGTGCTCATCATTGGA
AAACGTTCTTCGGGGCGAAAACTCTCAAGGATCTTACCGCTGTTGAGATCCAGTTCGATGTAACCCACTC
GTGCACCCAACTGATCTTCAGCATCTTTTACTTTCACCAGCGTTTCTGGGTGAGCAAAAACAGGAAGGCA
AAATGCCGCAAAAAAGGGAATAAGGGCGACACGGAAATGTTGAATACTCATACTCTTCCTTTTTCAATCA
TGATTGAAGCATTTATCAGGGTTATTGTCTCATGAGCGGATACATATTTGAATGTATTTAGAAAAATAAA
CAAATAGGTCATGACCAAAATCCCTTAACGTGAGTTTTCGTTCCACTGAGCGTCAGACCCCGTAGAAAAG
ATCAAAGGATCTTCTTGAGATCCTTTTTTTCTGCGCGTAATCTGCTGCTTGCAAACAAAAAAACCACCGC
TACCAGCGGTGGTTTGTTTGCCGGATCAAGAGCTACCAACTCTTTTTCCGAAGGTAACTGGCTTCAGCAG
AGCGCAGATACCAAATACTGTCCTTCTAGTGTAGCCGTAGTTAGGCCACCACTTCAAGAACTCTGTAGCA
CCGCCTACATACCTCGCTCTGCTAATCCTGTTACCAGTGGCTGCTGCCAGTGGCGATAAGTCGTGTCTTA
CCGGGTTGGACTCAAGACGATAGTTACCGGATAAGGCGCAGCGGTCGGGCTGAACGGGGGGTTCGTGCAC
ACAGCCCAGCTTGGAGCGAACGACCTACACCGAACTGAGATACCTACAGCGTGAGCTATGAGAAAGCGCC
ACGCTTCCCGAAGGGAGAAAGGCGGACAGGTATCCGGTAAGCGGCAGGGTCGGAACAGGAGAGCGCACGA
GGGAGCTTCCAGGGGGAAACGCCTGGTATCTTTATAGTCCTGTCGGGTTTCGCCACCTCTGACTTGAGCG
TCGATTTTTGTGATGCTCGTCAGGGGGGCGGAGCCTATGGAAAAACGCCAGCAACGCGGCCTTTTTACGG
TTCCTGGCCTTTTGCTGGCCTTTTGCTCACATGTTCTTTCCTGCGTTATCCCCTGATTCTGTGGATAACC
GTATTACCGCCTTTGAGTGAGCTGATACCGCTCGCCGCAGCCGAACGACCGAGCGCAGCGAGTCAGTGAG
CGAGGAAGCGGAAGAGCGCCTGATGCGGTATTTTCTCCTTACGCATCTGTGCGGTATTTCACACCGCAAT
GGTGCACTCTCAGTACAATCTGCTCTGATGCCGCATAGTTAAGCCAGTATACACTCCGCTATCGCTACGT
GACTGGGTCATGGCTGCGCCCCGACACCCGCCAACACCCGCTGACGCGCCCTGACGGGCTTGTCTGCTCC
CGGCATCCGCTTACAGACAAGCTGTGACCGTCTCCGGGAGCTGCATGTGTCAGAGGTTTTCACCGTCATC
ACCGAAACGCGCGAGGCAGCTGCGGTAAAGCTCATCAGCGTGGTCGTGAAGCGATTCACAGATGTCTGCC
TGTTCATCCGCGTCCAGCTCGTTGAGTTTCTCCAGAAGCGTTAATGTCTGGCTTCTGATAAAGCGGGCCA
TGTTAAGGGCGGTTTTTTCCTGTTTGGTCACTGATGCCTCCGTGTAAGGGGGATTTCTGTTCATGGGGGT
AATGATACCGATGAAACGAGAGAGGATGCTCACGATACGGGTTACTGATGATGAACATGCCCGGTTACTG
GAACGTTGTGAGGGTAAACAACTGGCGGTATGGATGCGGCGGGACCAGAGAAAAATCACTCAGGGTCAAT
GCCAGCGCTTCGTTAATACAGATGTAGGTGTTCCACAGGGTAGCCAGCAGCATCCTGCGATGCAGATCCG
GAACATAATGGTGCAGGGCGCTGACTTCCGCGTTTCCAGACTTTACGAAACACGGAAACCGAAGACCATT
CATGTTGTTGCTCAGGTCGCAGACGTTTTGCAGCAGCAGTCGCTTCACGTTCGCTCGCGTATCGGTGATT
CATTCTGCTAACCAGTAAGGCAACCCCGCCAGCCTAGCCGGGTCCTCAACGACAGGAGCACGATCATGCT
AGTCATGCCCCGCGCCCACCGGAAGGAGCTGACTGGGTTGAAGGCTCTCAAGGGCATCGGTCGAGATCCC
GGTGCCTAATGAGTGAGCTAACTTACATTAATTGCGTTGCGCTCACTGCCCGCTTTCCAGTCGGGAAACC
TGTCGTGCCAGCTGCATTAATGAATCGGCCAACGCGCGGGGAGAGGCGGTTTGCGTATTGGGCGCCAGGG
TGGTTTTTCTTTTCACCAGTGAGACGGGCAACAGCTGATTGCCCTTCACCGCCTGGCCCTGAGAGAGTTG
CAGCAAGCGGTCCACGCTGGTTTGCCCCAGCAGGCGAAAATCCTGTTTGATGGTGGTTAACGGCGGGATA
TAACATGAGCTGTCTTCGGTATCGTCGTATCCCACTACCGAGATGTCCGCACCAACGCGCAGCCCGGACT
CGGTAATGGCGCGCATTGCGCCCAGCGCCATCTGATCGTTGGCAACCAGCATCGCAGTGGGAACGATGCC
CTCATTCAGCATTTGCATGGTTTGTTGAAAACCGGACATGGCACTCCAGTCGCCTTCCCGTTCCGCTATC
GGCTGAATTTGATTGCGAGTGAGATATTTATGCCAGCCAGCCAGACGCAGACGCGCCGAGACAGAACTTA
ATGGGCCCGCTAACAGCGCGATTTGCTGGTGACCCAATGCGACCAGATGCTCCACGCCCAGTCGCGTACC
GTCTTCATGGGAGAAAATAATACTGTTGATGGGTGTCTGGTCAGAGACATCAAGAAATAACGCCGGAACA
TTAGTGCAGGCAGCTTCCACAGCAATGGCATCCTGGTCATCCAGCGGATAGTTAATGATCAGCCCACTGA
CGCGTTGCGCGAGAAGATTGTGCACCGCCGCTTTACAGGCTTCGACGCCGCTTCGTTCTACCATCGACAC
CACCACGCTGGCACCCAGTTGATCGGCGCGAGATTTAATCGCCGCGACAATTTGCGACGGCGCGTGCAGG
GCCAGACTGGAGGTGGCAACGCCAATCAGCAACGACTGTTTGCCCGCCAGTTGTTGTGCCACGCGGTTGG
GAATGTAATTCAGCTCCGCCATCGCCGCTTCCACTTTTTCCCGCGTTTTCGCAGAAACGTGGCTGGCCTG
GTTCACCACGCGGGAAACGGTCTGATAAGAGACACCGGCATACTCTGCGACATCGTATAACGTTACTGGT
TTCACATTCACCACCCTGAATTGACTCTCTTCCGGGCGCTATCATGCCATACCGCGAAAGGTTTTGCGCC
ATTCGATGGTGTCCGGGATCTCGACGCTCTCCCTTATGCGACTCCTGCATTAGGAAGCAGCCCAGTAGTA
GGTTGAGGCCGTTGAGCACCGCCGCCGCAAGGAATGGTGCATGCAAGGAGATGGCGCCCAACAGTCCCCC
GGCCACGGGGCCTGCCACCATACCCACGCCGAAACAAGCGCTCATGAGCCCGAAGTGGCGAGCCCGATCT
TCCCCATCGGTGATGTCGGCGATATAGGCGCCAGCAACCGCACCTGTGGCGCCGGTGATGCCGGCCACGA
TGCGTCCGGCGTAGAGGATCGAGATCGATCTCGATCCCGCGAAA
