>Addgene plasmid #11517 | pDest-566 | addgene partial sequence | sequence record 18311 | T7 5'-TAATACGACTCACTATAGGG-3'
AACTTTAAGAAGGAGATATACATATCGAGATCCCATCACCATCACCATCACGGCAAAATCGAAGAAGGTA
AACTGGTAATCTGGATTAACGGCGATAAAGGCTATAACGGTCTCGCTGAAGTCGGTAAGAAATTCGAGAA
AGATACCGGAATTAAAGTCACCGTTGAGCATCCGGATAAACTGGAAGAGAAATTCCCACAGGTTGCGGCA
ACTGGCGATGGCCCTGACATTATCTTCTGGGCACACGACCGCTTTGGTGGCTACGCTCAATCTGGCCTGT
TGGCTGAAATCACCCCGGACAAAGCGTTCCAGGACAAGCTGTATCCGTTTACCTGGGATGCCGTACGTTA
CAACGGCAAGCTGATTGCTTACCCGATCGCTGTTGAAGCGTTATCGCTGATTTATAACAAAGATCTGCTG
CCGAACCCGCCAAAAACCTGGGAAGAGATCCCGGCGCTGGATAAAGAACTGAAAGCGAAAGGTAAGAGCG
CGCTGATGTTCAACCTGCAAGAACCGTACTTCACCTGGCCGCTGATTGCTGCTGACGGGGGTTATGCGTT
CAAGTATGAAAACGGCAAGTACGACA
